Addgene plasmid #184704: pLV-EF1a-GFP ArgSen
Purpose: Lentiviral transfer plasmid for expression of GFP ArgSen
Depositing lab: Brian Van Tine. Depositing organization: Washington University in Saint Louis. Publication: Intracellular arginine-dependent translation sensor reveals the dynamics of arginine starvation response and resistance in ASS1-negative cells. Rogers LC, Zhou J, Baker A, Schutt CR, Panda PK, Van Tine BA. Cancer Metab. 2021 Jan 21;9(1):4. doi: 10.1186/s40170-021-00238-9. PubMed 33478587.
Backbone
  Vector backbone: pLV-EF1a-IRES-Puro
  Backbone manufacturer: Addgene
  Backbone size w/o insert (bp): 8693
  Vector type: Mammalian Expression, Lentiviral
  Selectable markers: Puromycin
Growth in bacteria
  Bacterial resistance: Ampicillin, 100 μg/mL
  Growth temperature: 37°C
  Growth strain: NEB Stable
  Copy number: High Copy
Gene/Insert
  Gene/Insert name: GFP ArgSen
  Species: Synthetic
  Insert size (bp): 1524
  Promoter: EF1a
  Cloning method: Restriction Enzyme; 5′ cloning site AscI (not destroyed); 3′ cloning site NotI (not destroyed)
  Sequencing primers: 5′ TCAAGCCTCAGACAGTGGTTC; 3′ CTTCGGCCAGTAACGTTAGG
Terms and licenses: Academic/Nonprofit Terms; Industry Terms: Not Available to Industry
How to cite: pLV-EF1a-GFP ArgSen was a gift from Brian Van Tine (Addgene plasmid # 184704 ; http://n2t.net/addgene:184704 ; RRID:Addgene_184704)
