[The description below was written by a language model from this plasmid's Addgene catalogue record and pLannotate feature annotations shown in this document.]
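Description:
pLV-EF1a-GFP ArgSen is a lentiviral transfer plasmid for mammalian expression, built on the pLV-EF1a-IRES-Puro backbone by inserting a synthetic "GFP ArgSen" cassette of about 1.5 kb between retained AscI and NotI sites, giving a sequenced total of roughly 10.2 kb. In bacteria it replicates from a high-copy ColE1/pUC-type origin and is selected with ampicillin through the bla gene. The viral portion carries HIV-1 LTR sequences at both ends (both annotated as truncated, each preceded by nef-derived sequence), the Ψ packaging signal with a partial gag region, the Rev response element for Rev-dependent nuclear export of the genomic RNA, and the cPPT/CTS. A WPRE sits downstream of the payload to enhance transcript expression. As a transfer plasmid, it must be supplied with packaging and envelope functions in trans to produce particles.

Expression is driven by the human EF-1α core promoter with its intron A. The insert ends in EGFP, preceded by an N-terminal region that the automated annotation matches only to short fragments resembling thymidylate synthase, measles virus P/V protein and Rad23b. These hits probably reflect local similarity within a designed synthetic leader rather than functional domains, and the record does not describe the composition of this segment. Downstream, an EMCV IRES links puromycin N-acetyltransferase to the same transcript, so transduced cells can be selected with puromycin. According to the associated publication title, ArgSen is an intracellular arginine-dependent translation sensor, used to follow the arginine starvation response and resistance in ASS1-negative cells, presumably with GFP as the readout.
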