Features (pLannotate 1.2.2; 26 found; start..end, strand, type, name):
    244..501     +  LTR            5' LTR (truncated): truncated 5' long terminal repeat (LTR) from HIV-1
    653..669     -  protein_bind   lac operator: The lac repressor binds to the lac operator to inhibit transcription in E. coli. This inhibition can be relieved by adding lactose or isopropyl-β-D-thiogalactopyranoside (IPTG). lac repressor encoded by lacI
    677..707     -  promoter       lac promoter: promoter for the E. coli lac operon
    722..743     -  protein_bind   CAP binding site: CAP binding activates transcription in the presence of cAMP. E. coli catabolite activator protein
    756..848     -  CDS            lacI (fragment): lac repressor; lacI; The lac repressor binds to the lac operator to inhibit transcription in E. coli. This inhibition can be relieved by adding lactose or isopropyl-β-D-thiogalactopyranoside (IPTG).
   1031..1619    -  rep_origin     ori: high-copy-number ColE1/pMB1/pBR322/pUC origin of replication
   1790..2650    -  CDS            AmpR: β-lactamase; bla; confers resistance to ampicillin, carbenicillin, and related antibiotics
   2651..2755    -  promoter       AmpR promoter: bla
   2803..2937    +  polyA_signal   SV40 poly(A) signal: SV40 polyadenylation signal
   3104..3433    +  CDS            nef (fragment): NEF_HV1BR - Experimental evidence at protein level: Swiss-Prot protein existence level 1. Extracellular Nef protein targets CD4(+) T-lymphocytes for apoptosis by interacting with CXCR4 surface receptors (PubMed:14990729). From Human immunodeficiency virus type 1 group M subtype B (isolate BRU/LAI) (HIV-1).
   3481..3738    +  LTR            5' LTR (truncated): truncated 5' long terminal repeat (LTR) from HIV-1
   3785..3910    +  misc_feature   HIV-1 Ψ: packaging signal of human immunodeficiency virus type 1
   3894..4232    +  CDS            HIV-1 gag (fragment): gag protein from human immunodeficiency virus 1; gag
   4407..4640    +  misc_feature   RRE: The Rev response element (RRE) of HIV-1 allows for Rev-dependent mRNA export from the nucleus to the cytoplasm.
   5017..5117    +  CDS            Rev (fragment): human immunodeficiency virus 1 (HIV-1) Rev protein; rev; enhances nuclear export of unspliced and incompletely spliced viral mRNAs
   5132..5247    +  misc_feature   cPPT/CTS: central polypurine tract and central termination sequence of HIV-1 (lacking the first T)
   5325..5536    +  promoter       EF-1α core promoter: core promoter for human elongation factor EF-1α
   5537..6475    +  intron         EF-1α intron A: intron upstream of the start codon of human EF-1α
   6509..6598    +  CDS            TYMS (fragment): TYSY_HUMAN - Also known as TS. Experimental evidence at protein level: Swiss-Prot protein existence level 1. Contributes to the de novo mitochondrial thymidylate biosynthesis pathway. From Homo sapiens (Human).
   6593..6841    +  CDS            P/V (fragment): PHOSP_MEASE - Experimental evidence at protein level: Swiss-Prot protein existence level 1. Essential component of the RNA polymerase and the nascent chain assembly complex. Also required during RNA synthesis. From Measles virus (strain Edmonston) (MeV) (Subacute sclerose panencephalitis virus).
   6854..7099    +  CDS            Rad23b (fragment): RD23B_RAT - Experimental evidence at protein level: Swiss-Prot protein existence level 1. The XPC complex is proposed to represent the first factor bound at the sites of DNA damage and together with other core recognition factors, Xpa, RPA and the TFIIH complex, is part of the pre-incision (or initial recognition) complex. The XPC complex recognizes a wide spectrum of damaged DNA characterized by distortions of the DNA helix such as single-stranded loops, mismatched bubbles or single-stranded overhangs. The orientation of XPC complex binding appears to be crucial for inducing a productive NER.
   7274..7990    +  CDS            EGFP: EGFP is a basic (constitutively fluorescent) green fluorescent protein published in 1996, derived from Aequorea victoria. It is reported to be a rapidly-maturing weak dimer with moderate acid sensitivity.
   8103..8664    +  misc_feature   IRES: internal ribosome entry site (IRES) of the encephalomyocarditis virus (EMCV)
   8667..9266    +  CDS            PuroR: puromycin N-acetyltransferase; pac from Streptomyces alboniger; confers resistance to puromycin
   9290..9878    +  misc_feature   WPRE: woodchuck hepatitis virus posttranscriptional regulatory element
   9895..196     +  CDS            nef (fragment) (across the origin): NEF_HV1BR - Experimental evidence at protein level: Swiss-Prot protein existence level 1. Extracellular Nef protein targets CD4(+) T-lymphocytes for apoptosis by interacting with CXCR4 surface receptors (PubMed:14990729). From Human immunodeficiency virus type 1 group M subtype B (isolate BRU/LAI) (HIV-1).
>Addgene plasmid #184704 | pLV-EF1a-GFP ArgSen | addgene full sequence | sequence record 363340 | Addgene NGS Result
GTGCTACAAGCTAGTACCAGTTGAGCCAGATAAGGTAGAAGAGGCCAATAAAGGAGAGAACACCAGCTTG
TTACACCCTGTGAGCCTGCATGGGATGGATGACCCGGAGAGAGAAGTGTTAGAGTGGAGGTTTGACAGCC
GCCTAGCATTTCATCACGTGGCCCGAGAGCTGCATCCGGAGTACTTCAAGAACTGCTGATATCGAGCTTG
CTACAAGGGACTTTCCGCTGGGGACTTTCCAGGGAGGCGTGGCCTGGGCGGGACTGGGGAGTGGCGAGCC
CTCAGATCCTGCATATAAGCAGCTGCTTTTTGCCTGTACTGGGTCTCTCTGGTTAGACCAGATCTGAGCC
TGGGAGCTCTCTGGCTAACTAGGGAACCCACTGCTTAAGCCTCAATAAAGCTTGCCTTGAGTGCTTCAAG
TAGTGTGTGCCCGTCTGTTGTGTGACTCTGGTAACTAGAGATCCCTCAGACCCTTTTAGTCAGTGTGGAA
AATCTCTAGCAGTAGTAGTTCATGTCATCTTATTATTCAGTATTTATAACTTGCAAAGAAATGAATATCA
GAGAGTGAGAGGCCTTGACATTGCTAGCGTTTACCGTCGACCTCTAGCTAGAGCTTGGCGTAATCATGGT
CATAGCTGTTTCCTGTGTGAAATTGTTATCCGCTCACAATTCCACACAACATACGAGCCGGAAGCATAAA
GTGTAAAGCCTGGGGTGCCTAATGAGTGAGCTAACTCACATTAATTGCGTTGCGCTCACTGCCCGCTTTC
CAGTCGGGAAACCTGTCGTGCCAGCTGCATTAATGAATCGGCCAACGCGCGGGGAGAGGCGGTTTGCGTA
TTGGGCGCTCTTCCGCTTCCTCGCTCACTGACTCGCTGCGCTCGGTCGTTCGGCTGCGGCGAGCGGTATC
AGCTCACTCAAAGGCGGTAATACGGTTATCCACAGAATCAGGGGATAACGCAGGAAAGAACATGTGAGCA
AAAGGCCAGCAAAAGGCCAGGAACCGTAAAAAGGCCGCGTTGCTGGCGTTTTTCCATAGGCTCCGCCCCC
CTGACGAGCATCACAAAAATCGACGCTCAAGTCAGAGGTGGCGAAACCCGACAGGACTATAAAGATACCA
GGCGTTTCCCCCTGGAAGCTCCCTCGTGCGCTCTCCTGTTCCGACCCTGCCGCTTACCGGATACCTGTCC
GCCTTTCTCCCTTCGGGAAGCGTGGCGCTTTCTCATAGCTCACGCTGTAGGTATCTCAGTTCGGTGTAGG
TCGTTCGCTCCAAGCTGGGCTGTGTGCACGAACCCCCCGTTCAGCCCGACCGCTGCGCCTTATCCGGTAA
CTATCGTCTTGAGTCCAACCCGGTAAGACACGACTTATCGCCACTGGCAGCAGCCACTGGTAACAGGATT
AGCAGAGCGAGGTATGTAGGCGGTGCTACAGAGTTCTTGAAGTGGTGGCCTAACTACGGCTACACTAGAA
GAACAGTATTTGGTATCTGCGCTCTGCTGAAGCCAGTTACCTTCGGAAAAAGAGTTGGTAGCTCTTGATC
CGGCAAACAAACCACCGCTGGTAGCGGTGGTTTTTTTGTTTGCAAGCAGCAGATTACGCGCAGAAAAAAA
GGATCTCAAGAAGATCCTTTGATCTTTTCTACGGGGTCTGACGCTCAGTGGAACGAAAACTCACGTTAAG
GGATTTTGGTCATGAGATTATCAAAAAGGATCTTCACCTAGATCCTTTTAAATTAAAAATGAAGTTTTAA
ATCAATCTAAAGTATATATGAGTAAACTTGGTCTGACAGTTACCAATGCTTAATCAGTGAGGCACCTATC
TCAGCGATCTGTCTATTTCGTTCATCCATAGTTGCCTGACTCCCCGTCGTGTAGATAACTACGATACGGG
AGGGCTTACCATCTGGCCCCAGTGCTGCAATGATACCGCGAGACCCACGCTCACCGGCTCCAGATTTATC
AGCAATAAACCAGCCAGCCGGAAGGGCCGAGCGCAGAAGTGGTCCTGCAACTTTATCCGCCTCCATCCAG
TCTATTAATTGTTGCCGGGAAGCTAGAGTAAGTAGTTCGCCAGTTAATAGTTTGCGCAACGTTGTTGCCA
TTGCTACAGGCATCGTGGTGTCACGCTCGTCGTTTGGTATGGCTTCATTCAGCTCCGGTTCCCAACGATC
AAGGCGAGTTACATGATCCCCCATGTTGTGCAAAAAAGCGGTTAGCTCCTTCGGTCCTCCGATCGTTGTC
AGAAGTAAGTTGGCCGCAGTGTTATCACTCATGGTTATGGCAGCACTGCATAATTCTCTTACTGTCATGC
CATCCGTAAGATGCTTTTCTGTGACTGGTGAGTACTCAACCAAGTCATTCTGAGAATAGTGTATGCGGCG
ACCGAGTTGCTCTTGCCCGGCGTCAATACGGGATAATACCGCGCCACATAGCAGAACTTTAAAAGTGCTC
ATCATTGGAAAACGTTCTTCGGGGCGAAAACTCTCAAGGATCTTACCGCTGTTGAGATCCAGTTCGATGT
AACCCACTCGTGCACCCAACTGATCTTCAGCATCTTTTACTTTCACCAGCGTTTCTGGGTGAGCAAAAAC
AGGAAGGCAAAATGCCGCAAAAAAGGGAATAAGGGCGACACGGAAATGTTGAATACTCATACTCTTCCTT
TTTCAATATTATTGAAGCATTTATCAGGGTTATTGTCTCATGAGCGGATACATATTTGAATGTATTTAGA
AAAATAAACAAATAGGGGTTCCGCGCACATTTCCCCGAAAAGTGCCACCTGACGTCGACGGATCGGGAGA
TCAACTTGTTTATTGCAGCTTATAATGGTTACAAATAAAGCAATAGCATCACAAATTTCACAAATAAAGC
ATTTTTTTCACTGCATTCTAGTTGTGGTTTGTCCAAACTCATCAATGTATCTTATCATGTCTGGATCAAC
TGGATAACTCAAGCTAACCAAAATCATCCCAAACTTCCCACCCCATACCCTATTACCACTGCCAATTACC
TGTGGTTTCATTTACTCTAAACCTGTGATTCCTCTGAATTATTTTCATTTTAAAGAAATTGTATTTGTTA
AATATGTACTACAAACTTAGTAGTTGGAAGGGCTAATTCACTCCCAAAGAAGACAAGATATCCTTGATCT
GTGGATCTACCACACACAAGGCTACTTCCCTGATTAGCAGAACTACACACCAGGGCCAGGGGTCAGATAT
CCACTGACCTTTGGATGGTGCTACAAGCTAGTACCAGTTGAGCCAGATAAGGTAGAAGAGGCCAATAAAG
GAGAGAACACCAGCTTGTTACACCCTGTGAGCCTGCATGGGATGGATGACCCGGAGAGAGAAGTGTTAGA
GTGGAGGTTTGACAGCCGCCTAGCATTTCATCACGTGGCCCGAGAGCTGCATCCGGAGTACTTCAAGAAC
TGCTGATATCGAGCTTGCTACAAGGGACTTTCCGCTGGGGACTTTCCAGGGAGGCGTGGCCTGGGCGGGA
CTGGGGAGTGGCGAGCCCTCAGATCCTGCATATAAGCAGCTGCTTTTTGCCTGTACTGGGTCTCTCTGGT
TAGACCAGATCTGAGCCTGGGAGCTCTCTGGCTAACTAGGGAACCCACTGCTTAAGCCTCAATAAAGCTT
GCCTTGAGTGCTTCAAGTAGTGTGTGCCCGTCTGTTGTGTGACTCTGGTAACTAGAGATCCCTCAGACCC
TTTTAGTCAGTGTGGAAAATCTCTAGCAGTGGCGCCCGAACAGGGACTTGAAAGCGAAAGGGAAACCAGA
GGAGCTCTCTCGACGCAGGACTCGGCTTGCTGAAGCGCGCACGGCAAGAGGCGAGGGGCGGCGACTGGTG
AGTACGCCAAAAATTTTGACTAGCGGAGGCTAGAAGGAGAGAGATGGGTGCGAGAGCGTCAGTATTAAGC
GGGGGAGAATTAGATCGCGATGGGAAAAAATTCGGTTAAGGCCAGGGGGAAAGAAAAAATATAAATTAAA
ACATATAGTATGGGCAAGCAGGGAGCTAGAACGATTCGCAGTTAATCCTGGCCTGTTAGAAACATCAGAA
GGCTGTAGACAAATACTGGGACAGCTACAACCATCCCTTCAGACAGGATCAGAAGAACTTAGATCATTAT
ATAATACAGTAGCAACCCTCTATTGTGTGCATCAAAGGATAGAGATAAAAGACACCAAGGAAGCTTTAGA
CAAGATAGAGGAAGAGCAAAACAAAAGTAAGACCACCGCACAGCAAGCGGCCGGCCGCTGATCTTCAGAC
CTGGAGGAGGAGATATGAGGGACAATTGGAGAAGTGAATTATATAAATATAAAGTAGTAAAAATTGAACC
ATTAGGAGTAGCACCCACCAAGGCAAAGAGAAGAGTGGTGCAGAGAGAAAAAAGAGCAGTGGGAATAGGA
GCTTTGTTCCTTGGGTTCTTGGGAGCAGCAGGAAGCACTATGGGCGCAGCGTCAATGACGCTGACGGTAC
AGGCCAGACAATTATTGTCTGGTATAGTGCAGCAGCAGAACAATTTGCTGAGGGCTATTGAGGCGCAACA
GCATCTGTTGCAACTCACAGTCTGGGGCATCAAGCAGCTCCAGGCAAGAATCCTGGCTGTGGAAAGATAC
CTAAAGGATCAACAGCTCCTGGGGATTTGGGGTTGCTCTGGAAAACTCATTTGCACCACTGCTGTGCCTT
GGAATGCTAGTTGGAGTAATAAATCTCTGGAACAGATTTGGAATCACACGACCTGGATGGAGTGGGACAG
AGAAATTAACAATTACACAAGCTTAATACACTCCTTAATTGAAGAATCGCAAAACCAGCAAGAAAAGAAT
GAACAAGAATTATTGGAATTAGATAAATGGGCAAGTTTGTGGAATTGGTTTAACATAACAAATTGGCTGT
GGTATATAAAATTATTCATAATGATAGTAGGAGGCTTGGTAGGTTTAAGAATAGTTTTTGCTGTACTTTC
TATAGTGAATAGAGTTAGGCAGGGATATTCACCATTATCGTTTCAGACCCACCTCCCAACCCCGAGGGGA
CCCGACAGGCCCGAAGGAATAGAAGAAGAAGGTGGAGAGAGAGACAGAGACAGATCCATTCGATTAGTGA
ACGGATCTCGACGGTATCGCCTTTAAAAGAAAAGGGGGGATTGGGGGGTACAGTGCAGGGGAAAGAATAG
TAGACATAATAGCAACAGACATACAAACTAAAGAATTACAAAAACAAATTACAAAAATTCAAAATTTTCG
GGTTTATTACAGGGACAGCAGAGATCCAGTTTATCGATGAGGCCCTTTCGTCTTCACTCGAGGTGCCCGT
CAGTGGGCAGAGCGCACATCGCCCACAGTCCCCGAGAAGTTGGGGGGAGGGGTCGGCAATTGAACCGGTG
CCTAGAGAAGGTGGCGCGGGGTAAACTGGGAAAGTGATGTCGTGTACTGGCTCCGCCTTTTTCCCGAGGG
TGGGGGAGAACCGTATATAAGTGCAGTAGTCGCCGTGAACGTTCTTTTTCGCAACGGGTTTGCCGCCAGA
ACACAGGTAAGTGCCGTGTGTGGTTCCCGCGGGCCTGGCCTCTTTACGGGTTATGGCCCTTGCGTGCCTT
GAATTACTTCCACCTGGCTGCAGTACGTGATTCTTGATCCCGAGCTTCGGGTTGGAAGTGGGTGGGAGAG
TTCGAGGCCTTGCGCTTAAGGAGCCCCTTCGCCTCGTGCTTGAGTTGAGGCCTGGCCTGGGCGCTGGGGC
CGCCGCGTGCGAATCTGGTGGCACCTTCGCGCCTGTCTCGCTGCTTTCGATAAGTCTCTAGCCATTTAAA
ATTTTTGATGACCTGCTGCGACGCTTTTTTTCTGGCAAGATAGTCTTGTAAATGCGGGCCAAGATCTGCA
CACTGGTATTTCGGTTTTTGGGGCCGCGGGCGGCGACGGGGCCCGTGCGTCCCAGCGCACATGTTCGGCG
AGGCGGGGCCTGCGAGCGCGGCCACCGAGAATCGGACGGGGGTAGTCTCAAGCTGGCCGGCCTGCTCTGG
TGCCTGGCCTCGCGCCGCCGTGTATCGCCCCGCCCTGGGCGGCAAGGCTGGCCCGGTCGGCACCAGTTGC
GTGAGCGGAAAGATGGCCGCTTCCCGGCCCTGCTGCAGGGAGCTCAAAATGGAGGACGCGGCGCTCGGGA
GAGCGGGCGGGTGAGTCACCCACACAAAGGAAAAGGGCCTTTCCGTCCTCAGCCGTCGCTTCATGTGACT
CCACGGAGTACCGGGCGCCGTCCAGGCACCTCGATTAGTTCTCGAGCTTTTGGAGTACGTCGTCTTTAGG
TTGGGGGGAGGGGTTTTATGCGATGGAGTTTCCCCACACTGAGTGGGTGGAGACTGAAGTTAGGCCAGCT
TGGCACTTGATGTAATTCTCCTTGGAATTTGCCCTTTTTGAGTTTGGATCTTGGTTCATTCTCAAGCCTC
AGACAGTGGTTCAAAGTTTTTTTCTTCCATTTCAGGTGTCGTGAGGATCTGGCGCGCCCACCATGGCGCC
TGTTGCTGGGTCCGAACTCCCCCGACGCCCTCTCCCTCCAGCGGCGCAGGAAAGGGACGCAGAACCTCGC
CCCCCCCACGGGGGACTTGGTAAGGACCCCAATGATCCCACAGCTGACGTAGAGATCAACCCGGACTTGA
AACCGATAATCGGGCGAGACAGCGGAAGGGCGTTGGCGGAAGTCCTGAAAAAACCAGTGGCTTCCCGACA
GCTTCAAGGCATGACCAATGGGCGAACGTCTTCAAGGGGACAACTGCTGAAAGAGTTTCAGCTGAAACCA
ATTGGAAAGAAGATGAGCTCCGCTGTTGGCTTTGTGCCCGATACCGGCCCTATGCATGCTAGCATGCAAG
TTACTTTGAAAACTCTCCAGCAACAGACCTTTAAGATAGATATAGATCCAGAGGAAACAGTAAAGGCGTT
GAAAGAAAAAATTGAAAGTGAGAAAGGCAAAGACGCTTTTCCAGTTGCTGGGCAGAAACTCATATACGCC
GGAAAGATCCTCAACGACGACACGGCTTTGAAAGAGTATAAAATAGACGAGAAGAATTTCGTGGTCGTCA
TGGTGACAAAGCCGAAAGCATTCGAATCTAGAGGATCAGCGGGTTCAGCGGCAGGTAGCGGCGAGTTCCG
CGAAAGGTGCCGGCCACGGGACCGCTATAGGCCACGCGAAAGATGCAGGTGTAGGGACCGGATGCGGGCG
AGGGAGCGGACGAGACAACGGGACAGGTGTAGGTCACGAGAGAGGGAATTCGTCGACGGATCCATGGTGA
GCAAGGGCGAGGAGCTGTTCACCGGGGTGGTGCCCATCCTGGTCGAGCTGGACGGCGACGTAAACGGCCA
CAAGTTCAGCGTGTCCGGCGAGGGCGAGGGCGATGCCACCTACGGCAAGCTGACCCTGAAGTTCATCTGC
ACCACCGGCAAGCTGCCCGTGCCCTGGCCCACCCTCGTGACCACCCTGACCTACGGCGTGCAGTGCTTCA
GCCGCTACCCCGACCACATGAAGCAGCACGACTTCTTCAAGTCCGCCATGCCCGAAGGCTACGTCCAGGA
GCGCACCATCTTCTTCAAGGACGACGGCAACTACAAGACCCGCGCCGAGGTGAAGTTCGAGGGCGACACC
CTGGTGAACCGCATCGAGCTGAAGGGCATCGACTTCAAGGAGGACGGCAACATCCTGGGGCACAAGCTGG
AGTACAACTACAACAGCCACAACGTCTATATCATGGCCGACAAGCAGAAGAACGGCATCAAGGTGAACTT
CAAGATCCGCCACAACATCGAGGACGGCAGCGTGCAGCTCGCCGACCACTACCAGCAGAACACCCCCATC
GGCGACGGCCCCGTGCTGCTGCCCGACAACCACTACCTGAGCACCCAGTCCGCCCTGAGCAAAGACCCCA
ACGAGAAGCGCGATCACATGGTCCTGCTGGAGTTCGTGACCGCCGCCGGGATCACTCTCGGCATGGACGA
GCTGTACAAGCCAAAGAAGAAGCGTAAGGTATAAGCGGCCGCTCTAGAGTCGACGGGCCGCGGTAACAAT
TGTTAACTAACTTAAGCTAGCAACGGTTTCCCTCTAGCGGGATCAATTCCGCCCCCCCCCCCTAACGTTA
CTGGCCGAAGCCGCTTGGAATAAGGCCGGTGTGCGTTTGTCTATATGTTATTTTCCACCATATTGCCGTC
TTTTGGCAATGTGAGGGCCCGGAAACCTGGCCCTGTCTTCTTGACGAGCATTCCTAGGGGTCTTTCCCCT
CTCGCCAAAGGAATGCAAGGTCTGTTGAATGTCGTGAAGGAAGCAGTTCCTCTGGAAGCTTCTTGAAGAC
AAACAACGTCTGTAGCGACCCTTTGCAGGCAGCGGAACCCCCCACCTGGCGACAGGTGCCTCTGCGGCCA
AAAGCCACGTGTATAAGATACACCTGCAAAGGCGGCACAACCCCAGTGCCACGTTGTGAGTTGGATAGTT
GTGGAAAGAGTCAAATGGCTCTCCTCAAGCGTATTCAACAAGGGGCTGAAGGATGCCCAGAAGGTACCCC
ATTGTATGGGATCTGATCTGGGGCCTCGGTGCACATGCTTTACATGTGTTTAGTCGAGGTTAAAAAAACG
TCTAGGCCCCCCGAACCACGGGGACGTGGTTTTCCTTTGAAAAACACGATAATACCATGACCGAGTACAA
GCCCACGGTGCGCCTCGCCACCCGCGACGACGTCCCCAGGGCCGTACGCACCCTCGCCGCCGCGTTCGCC
GACTACCCCGCCACGCGCCACACCGTCGATCCGGACCGCCACATCGAGCGGGTCACCGAGCTGCAAGAAC
TCTTCCTCACGCGCGTCGGGCTCGACATCGGCAAGGTGTGGGTCGCGGACGACGGCGCCGCGGTGGCGGT
CTGGACCACGCCGGAGAGCGTCGAAGCGGGGGCGGTGTTCGCCGAGATCGGCCCGCGCATGGCCGAGTTG
AGCGGTTCCCGGCTGGCCGCGCAGCAACAGATGGAAGGCCTCCTGGCGCCGCACCGGCCCAAGGAGCCCG
CGTGGTTCCTGGCCACCGTCGGCGTCTCGCCCGACCACCAGGGCAAGGGTCTGGGCAGCGCCGTCGTGCT
CCCCGGAGTGGAGGCGGCCGAGCGCGCCGGGGTGCCCGCCTTCCTGGAGACCTCCGCGCCCCGCAACCTC
CCCTTCTACGAGCGGCTCGGCTTCACCGTCACCGCCGACGTCGAGGTGCCCGAAGGACCGCGCACCTGGT
GCATGACCCGCAAGCCCGGTGCCTGACCCGGGCGGGGCGCGTCTGGAACAATCAACCTCTGGATTACAAA
ATTTGTGAAAGATTGACTGGTATTCTTAACTATGTTGCTCCTTTTACGCTATGTGGATACGCTGCTTTAA
TGCCTTTGTATCATGCTATTGCTTCCCGTATGGCTTTCATTTTCTCCTCCTTGTATAAATCCTGGTTGCT
GTCTCTTTATGAGGAGTTGTGGCCCGTTGTCAGGCAACGTGGCGTGGTGTGCACTGTGTTTGCTGACGCA
ACCCCCACTGGTTGGGGCATTGCCACCACCTGTCAGCTCCTTTCCGGGACTTTCGCTTTCCCCCTCCCTA
TTGCCACGGCGGAACTCATCGCCGCCTGCCTTGCCCGCTGCTGGACAGGGGCTCGGCTGTTGGGCACTGA
CAATTCCGTGGTGTTGTCGGGGAAGCTGACGTCCTTTCCATGGCTGCTCGCCTGTGTTGCCACCTGGATT
CTGCGCGGGACGTCCTTCTGCTACGTCCCTTCGGCCCTCAATCCAGCGGACCTTCCTTCCCGCGGCCTGC
TGCCGGCTCTGCGGCCTCTTCCGCGTCTTCGCCTTCGCCCTCAGACGAGTCGGATCTCCCTTTGGGCCGC
CTCCCCGCCTGGAATTAATTCTGCAGTCGAGACCTAGAAAAACATGGAGCAATCACAAGTAGCAATACAG
CAGCTACCAATGCTGATTGTGCCTGGCTAGAAGCACAAGAGGAGGAGGAGGTGGGTTTTCCAGTCACACC
TCAGGTACCTTTAAGACCAATGACTTACAAGGCAGCTGTAGATCTTAGCCACTTTTTAAAAGAAAAGAGG
GGACTGGAAGGGCTAATTCACTCCCAACGAAGACAAGATATCCTTGATCTGTGGATCTACCACACACAAG
GCTACTTCCCTGATTAGCAGAACTACACACCAGGGCCAGGGGTCAGATATCCACTGACCTTTGGATG
